>Addgene plasmid #41071 | pFLAG-74.84S Tetherin | addgene partial sequence | sequence record 55155 | BGH-rev 5'-TAGAAGGCACAGTCGAGG-3'
CTATAGAATAGGGCCCTCTAGATGCATGCTCGAGTCACTGCAGCAGAGCGCTGAGGCCCAGCAGCACAAT
CAGCAGCTGGGGCGCCGCAGCGGAGCTGGAGTCCTGGGAGCTGGGGTAGTACTTCTTGTCCGCGATTCTC
ACGCTTAAGACCTGGTTTTCTCTTCTCAGTCGCTCCACCTCTGCAGACGCGTCCTGAAGTTTATGGTTTA
ATGTAGTGATCTCTCCCTCAAGCTCCTCCACTTTCTTTTGTCCTTGGGCCTTCTCTGCATCCAGGGAAGC
CATTAGGGCCATCACAGTGTGGTTGCAGGTGGCGGCCTGGGCCTCGCTATCCTGAAAGCCCTTCTGGGCC
TCGGTGCTCTCTTGTTGCAGGAGATGGGTGACATTGCGACACTCCATCACTGCCCGAAGGCCGTCCCGGC
AGGCCTCGCTGTTGGCCTTGATGGTGAAGATAATCAAGGGCACCCCCAGAATCACGATGATCAGGAGCAC
CAGAATTCCTATCCCCAGCAGAAGCTTACAGCGCTTATCCCCGTCTTCCATGGGCACTCTGCAATAGTCA
TACGAAGTAGATGCCATGGATCCCTTGTCATCGTCATCCTTGTAATCCATGGTGATCCGAGCTCGGTACC
AAGCTTGGGTCTCCCTATAGTGAGTCGTATTAATTTCGATAAGCCAGTAAGCAGTGGGTTCTCTAGTTAG
CCAGAGAGCTCTGCTTATATAGACCTCCCACCGTACACGCCTACCGCCCATTTGCGTCAATGGGGCGGAG
TTGTTACGACATTTTGGAAAGTCCCGTTGATTTTGGTGCCAAAACAAACTCCCATTGACGTCAATGGGGT
GGAGACTTGGAA
