[The description below was written by a language model from this plasmid's Addgene catalogue record.]
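Description:
pFLAG-74.84S Tetherin is a mammalian expression plasmid of about 6 kb that encodes a mutant form of human tetherin (BST-2, CD317) carrying an N-terminal FLAG epitope. Its backbone is a pcDNA3 derivative to which an in-frame FLAG tag and the Hsp90α coding sequence had previously been added. For this series the Hsp90α sequence was replaced with the roughly 550 bp tetherin coding sequence between BamHI and XhoI sites, both of which remain intact. The plasmid is maintained at high copy in E. coli under ampicillin selection. It also carries a neomycin resistance marker, so G418 can be used to select stably transfected mammalian cells.

Expression is driven by the CMV promoter. The use of a BGH reverse sequencing primer is consistent with the bovine growth hormone polyadenylation region that pcDNA3-type vectors usually carry, although no feature table is provided to confirm the layout. The construct was made in two steps. Wild-type tetherin was first subcloned from an HA-tagged tetherin plasmid to give the parental FLAG-tetherin plasmid, and serine substitutions were then introduced at residues 74 and 84 by site-directed mutagenesis. The record does not state which residues were replaced.

Tetherin is a host membrane protein that restricts the release of enveloped virus particles from the cell surface. The associated study examined how its coiled-coil ectodomain contributes to plasma membrane microdomain localization and to restriction of particle release. This mutant therefore serves as a FLAG-detectable variant for comparison with wild-type tetherin in localization and particle release assays in transfected cells.
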