Addgene plasmid #41071: pFLAG-74.84S Tetherin
Depositing lab: Paul Spearman. Depositing organization: Emory University. Publication: The tetherin/BST-2 coiled-coil ectodomain mediates plasma membrane microdomain localization and restriction of particle release. Hammonds J, Ding L, Chu H, Geller K, Robbins A, Wang JJ, Yi H, Spearman P. J Virol. 2012 Feb;86(4):2259-72. Epub 2011 Nov 30. 10.1128/JVI.05906-11 PubMed 22130541.
Backbone
  Vector backbone: pFLAG-Hsp90α
  Backbone manufacturer: Len Neckers Laboratory (NCI, Bethesda, MD) (Koga et al. 2006, PMID: 16844778)
  Backbone size w/o insert (bp): 5400
  Total vector size (bp): 6000
  Modifications to backbone: From pcDNA3: in-frame N-terminal FLAG epitope added, Hsp90α cds added. From pFLAG-Hsp90α: Hsp90α cds replaced with Tetherin cds by BamHI and XhoI digestion.
  Vector type: Mammalian Expression
  Selectable markers: Neomycin (select with G418)
Growth in bacteria
  Bacterial resistance: Ampicillin, 100 μg/mL
  Growth temperature: 37°C
  Growth strain: DH5alpha
  Copy number: High Copy
Gene/Insert
  Gene/Insert name: Tetherin (alt names: BST-2; bone marrow stromal cell antigen 2; CD317)
  Species: H. sapiens (human)
  Insert size (bp): 550
  Mutation: 74S, 84S
  GenBank ID: NM_004335.2 NP_004326.1
  Entrez Gene: BST2 (a.k.a. CD317, HM1.24, TETHERIN)
  Promoter: CMV
  Tag / fusion protein: FLAG (N terminal on backbone)
  Cloning method: Restriction Enzyme; 5′ cloning site BamHI (not destroyed); 3′ cloning site XhoI (not destroyed)
  Sequencing primers: 5′ CMV-F; 3′ BGH-rev
Resource information
  A portion of this plasmid was derived from a plasmid made by: Plasmid pFLAG-Hsp90α from the laboratory of Len Neckers (NCI, Bethesda, MD) (Koga et al. 2006, PMID: 16844778)
Terms and licenses: Academic/Nonprofit Terms; Industry Terms: Not Available to Industry
Depositor comments: This plasmid was generated by cloning of tetherin from plasmid pCMV-HA.Tetherin (Addgene plasmid #41068) into the BamHI and XhoI sites of pFLAG-Hsp90α to generate pFLAG-Tetherin (Addgene plasmid #41070). Serine substitutions at positions aa74 and aa84 were then generated by Quik Change II Site-directed Mutagenesis Kit (Strategene).
How to cite: pFLAG-74.84S Tetherin was a gift from Paul Spearman (Addgene plasmid # 41071 ; http://n2t.net/addgene:41071 ; RRID:Addgene_41071)
